Addgene plasmid #217753: pKSR1-CA3-EGFP (C-KSR)
Purpose: Fluorescent reporter for ceramide (mammalian expression)
Depositing lab: Paula Nunes-Hasler. Depositing organization: University of Geneva. Publication: Development of Genetically Encoded Fluorescent KSR1-Based Probes to Track Ceramides during Phagocytosis. Girik V, van Ek L, Dentand Quadri I, Azam M, Cruz Cobo M, Mandavit M, Riezman I, Riezman H, Gavin AC, Nunes-Hasler P. Int J Mol Sci. 2024 Mar 5;25(5):2996. doi: 10.3390/ijms25052996. PubMed 38474242.
Backbone
  Vector backbone: pEGFP-N1
  Backbone manufacturer: Clonetech
  Backbone size w/o insert (bp): 4600
  Total vector size (bp): 4978
  Vector type: Mammalian Expression
  Selectable markers: Neomycin (select with G418)
Growth in bacteria
  Bacterial resistance: Kanamycin, 50 μg/mL
  Growth temperature: 37°C
  Growth strain: DH5alpha
  Copy number: Unknown
Gene/Insert
  Gene/Insert name: Kinase suppressor of ras 1 CA3 domain (alt name: KSR1)
  Species: H. sapiens (human)
  Insert size (bp): 321
  Mutation: CA3 domain aa 317-400 plus vector-based linker LELKLRILQS (contains autophagy sequence)
  GenBank ID: XM_047436985
  Entrez Gene: KSR1 (a.k.a. KSR, RSU2)
  Promoter: CMV
  Tag / fusion protein: EGFP (C terminal on backbone)
  Cloning method: Restriction Enzyme; 5′ cloning site NheI (not destroyed); 3′ cloning site XhoI (not destroyed)
  Sequencing primers: 5′ CGCAAATGGGCGGTAGGCGTG; 3′ CATTTTATGTTTCAGGTTCAGG
Terms and licenses: Academic/Nonprofit Terms; Industry Terms
How to cite: pKSR1-CA3-EGFP (C-KSR) was a gift from Paula Nunes-Hasler (Addgene plasmid # 217753 ; http://n2t.net/addgene:217753 ; RRID:Addgene_217753)
