[The description below was written by a language model from this plasmid's Addgene catalogue record and pLannotate feature annotations shown in this document.]
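Description:
pKSR1-CA3-EGFP (C-KSR) is a 4,978 bp mammalian expression plasmid built on the pEGFP-N1 backbone that encodes a genetically encoded fluorescent reporter for ceramide. The insert, cloned between NheI and XhoI sites that were both preserved, is a 321 bp fragment covering the CA3 domain (amino acids 317–400) of human kinase suppressor of Ras 1 (KSR1). It is joined through a short vector-derived linker, which the record notes contains an autophagy sequence, to EGFP at the C terminus. Expression is driven by the human cytomegalovirus immediate early enhancer and promoter, and the transcript is terminated by the SV40 polyadenylation signal. The automated annotation labels the insert region as a KSR2 fragment. This most likely reflects homology between the conserved domains of the two KSR paralogues, since the catalogue entry identifies the gene as KSR1.

The plasmid replicates in E. coli from a high-copy ColE1/pUC-type origin and also carries an f1 origin for single-stranded DNA production. A single Tn5 aminoglycoside phosphotransferase gene (NeoR/KanR) serves both hosts. A bacterial promoter upstream of it gives kanamycin resistance in bacteria, and the SV40 enhancer/early promoter with the HSV TK polyadenylation signal gives G418 selection in mammalian cells. The short large T antigen, ble and bGH poly(A) fragments in the feature table appear to be backbone remnants or partial matches rather than functional elements. According to the associated publication title, the construct belongs to a set of KSR1-based probes developed to track ceramides during phagocytosis. It would typically be transfected into mammalian cells so that the distribution of the fusion protein can be imaged by fluorescence microscopy.
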