Features (pLannotate 1.2.2; 15 found; start..end, strand, type, name):
     61..364     +  enhancer       CMV enhancer: human cytomegalovirus immediate early enhancer
    365..568     +  promoter       CMV promoter: human cytomegalovirus (CMV) immediate early promoter
    657..836     +  CDS            KSR2 (fragment): KSR2_HUMAN - Experimental evidence at protein level: Swiss-Prot protein existence level 1. Location-regulated scaffold connecting MEK to RAF. Has very low protein kinase activity and can phosphorylate MAP2K1 at several Ser and Thr residues with very low efficiency (in vitro). Acts as MAP2K1/MEK1-dependent allosteric activator of BRAF; upon binding to MAP2K1/MEK1, dimerizes with BRAF and promotes BRAF-mediated phosphorylation of MAP2K1/MEK1 (PubMed:29433126). Interaction with BRAF enhances KSR2-mediated phosphorylation of MAP2K1 (in vitro). Blocks MAP3K8 kinase activity and MAP3K8-mediated sign
    858..910     +  misc_feature   MCS: multiple cloning site
    924..1643    +  CDS            EGFP: the original enhanced GFP (Yang et al., 1996) mammalian codon-optimized
   1660..1743    +  CDS            large T antigen (fragment): large T antigen from SV40 (simian virus 40)
   1766..1887    +  polyA_signal   SV40 poly(A) signal: SV40 polyadenylation signal
   1921..2349    -  rep_origin     f1 ori (sequence partly withheld): f1 bacteriophage origin of replication; arrow indicates direction of (+) strand synthesis
   2376..2480    +  promoter       AmpR promoter: bla
   2482..2839    +  promoter       SV40 promoter: SV40 enhancer and early promoter
   2874..3668    +  CDS            NeoR/KanR: aminoglycoside phosphotransferase from Tn5; aph(3')-II (or nptII); confers resistance to neomycin, kanamycin, and G418 (Geneticin®)
   3689..3841    +  CDS            ble (fragment): BLE_KLEPN - Experimental evidence at protein level: Swiss-Prot protein existence level 1. Binding protein with a strong affinity to the bleomycin family of antibiotics. Binds to CL990; an antimitotic-antibiotic compound. From Klebsiella pneumoniae.
   3900..3947    +  polyA_signal   HSV TK poly(A) signal: herpes simplex virus thymidine kinase polyadenylation signal (Cole and Stacy, 1985)
   4038..4054    -  polyA_signal   bGH poly(A) signal (fragment): bovine growth hormone polyadenylation signal
   4276..4864    +  rep_origin     ori: high-copy-number ColE1/pMB1/pBR322/pUC origin of replication
>Addgene plasmid #217753 | pKSR1-CA3-EGFP (C-KSR) | addgene full sequence | sequence record 435793 | Addgene NGS Result
TAGTTATTAATAGTAATCAATTACGGGGTCATTAGTTCATAGCCCATATATGGAGTTCCGCGTTACATAA
CTTACGGTAAATGGCCCGCCTGGCTGACCGCCCAACGACCCCCGCCCATTGACGTCAATAATGACGTATG
TTCCCATAGTAACGCCAATAGGGACTTTCCATTGACGTCAATGGGTGGAGTATTTACGGTAAACTGCCCA
CTTGGCAGTACATCAAGTGTATCATATGCCAAGTACGCCCCCTATTGACGTCAATGACGGTAAATGGCCC
GCCTGGCATTATGCCCAGTACATGACCTTATGGGACTTTCCTACTTGGCAGTACATCTACGTATTAGTCA
TCGCTATTACCATGGTGATGCGGTTTTGGCAGTACATCAATGGGCGTGGATAGCGGTTTGACTCACGGGG
ATTTCCAAGTCTCCACCCCATTGACGTCAATGGGAGTTTGTTTTGGCACCAAAATCAACGGGACTTTCCA
AAATGTCGTAACAACTCCGCCCCATTGACGCAAATGGGCGGTAGGCGTGTACGGTGGGAGGTCTATATAA
GCAGAGCTGGTTTAGTGAACCGTCAGATCCGCTAGCGCCACCATGGGGAACCGCATTGATGACGTCTCCT
CGATGAGGTTTGATCTCTCGCATGGATCCCCACAGATGGTACGGAGGGATATCGGGCTGTCGGTGACGCA
CAGGTTCTCCACCAAGTCCTGGCTGTCGCAGGTCTGCCACGTGTGCCAGAAGAGCATGATATTTGGAGTG
AAGTGCAAGCATTGCAGGTTGAAGTGTCACAACAAATGTACCAAAGAAGCCCCTGCCTGTAGAATATCCT
TCCTGCCACTAACTCGGCTCGAGCTCAAGCTTCGAATTCTGCAGTCGACGGTACCGCGGGCCCGGGATCC
ACCGGTCGCCACCATGGTGAGCAAGGGCGAGGAGCTGTTCACCGGGGTGGTGCCCATCCTGGTCGAGCTG
GACGGCGACGTAAACGGCCACAAGTTCAGCGTGTCCGGCGAGGGCGAGGGCGATGCCACCTACGGCAAGC
TGACCCTGAAGTTCATCTGCACCACCGGCAAGCTGCCCGTGCCCTGGCCCACCCTCGTGACCACCCTGAC
CTACGGCGTGCAGTGCTTCAGCCGCTACCCCGACCACATGAAGCAGCACGACTTCTTCAAGTCCGCCATG
CCCGAAGGCTACGTCCAGGAGCGCACCATCTTCTTCAAGGACGACGGCAACTACAAGACCCGCGCCGAGG
TGAAGTTCGAGGGCGACACCCTGGTGAACCGCATCGAGCTGAAGGGCATCGACTTCAAGGAGGACGGCAA
CATCCTGGGGCACAAGCTGGAGTACAACTACAACAGCCACAACGTCTATATCATGGCCGACAAGCAGAAG
AACGGCATCAAGGTGAACTTCAAGATCCGCCACAACATCGAGGACGGCAGCGTGCAGCTCGCCGACCACT
ACCAGCAGAACACCCCCATCGGCGACGGCCCCGTGCTGCTGCCCGACAACCACTACCTGAGCACCCAGTC
CGCCCTGAGCAAAGACCCCAACGAGAAGCGCGATCACATGGTCCTGCTGGAGTTCGTGACCGCCGCCGGG
ATCACTCTCGGCATGGACGAGCTGTACAAGTAAAGCGGCCGCGACTCTAGATCATAATCAGCCATACCAC
ATTTGTAGAGGTTTTACTTGCTTTAAAAAACCTCCCACACCTCCCCCTGAACCTGAAACATAAAATGAAT
GCAATTGTTGTTGTTAACTTGTTTATTGCAGCTTATAATGGTTACAAATAAAGCAATAGCATCACAAATT
TCACAAATAAAGCATTTTTTTCACTGCATTCTAGTTGTGGTTTGTCCAAACTCATCAATGTATCTTAAGG
CGTAAATTGTAAGCGTTAATATTTTGTTAAAATTCGCGTTAAATTTTTGTTAAATCAGCTCATTTTTTAA
CCAATAGGCCGAAATCGGCAAAATCCCTTATAAATCAAAAGAATAGACCGAGATAGGGT
[37 nt withheld, positions 2020-2056]
AAAGAACGTGGACTCCAACGTCAAAGG
[49 nt withheld, positions 2084-2132]
T
[91 nt withheld, positions 2134-2224]
G
[124 nt withheld, positions 2226-2349]
CAGGTGGCACTTTTCGGGGAAATGTGCGCGGAACCCCTATTTGTTTATTTTTCTAAATACATTCAAATAT
GTATCCGCTCATGAGACAATAACCCTGATAAATGCTTCAATAATATTGAAAAAGGAAGAGTCCTGAGGCG
GAAAGAACCAGCTGTGGAATGTGTGTCAGTTAGGGTGTGGAAAGTCCCCAGGCTCCCCAGCAGGCAGAAG
TATGCAAAGCATGCATCTCAATTAGTCAGCAACCAGGTGTGGAAAGTCCCCAGGCTCCCCAGCAGGCAGA
AGTATGCAAAGCATGCATCTCAATTAGTCAGCAACCATAGTCCCGCCCCTAACTCCGCCCATCCCGCCCC
TAACTCCGCCCAGTTCCGCCCATTCTCCGCCCCATGGCTGACTAATTTTTTTTATTTATGCAGAGGCCGA
GGCCGCCTCGGCCTCTGAGCTATTCCAGAAGTAGTGAGGAGGCTTTTTTGGAGGCCTAGGCTTTTGCAAA
GATCGATCAAGAGACAGGATGAGGATCGTTTCGCATGATTGAACAAGATGGATTGCACGCAGGTTCTCCG
GCCGCTTGGGTGGAGAGGCTATTCGGCTATGACTGGGCACAACAGACAATCGGCTGCTCTGATGCCGCCG
TGTTCCGGCTGTCAGCGCAGGGGCGCCCGGTTCTTTTTGTCAAGACCGACCTGTCCGGTGCCCTGAATGA
ACTGCAAGACGAGGCAGCGCGGCTATCGTGGCTGGCCACGACGGGCGTTCCTTGCGCAGCTGTGCTCGAC
GTTGTCACTGAAGCGGGAAGGGACTGGCTGCTATTGGGCGAAGTGCCGGGGCAGGATCTCCTGTCATCTC
ACCTTGCTCCTGCCGAGAAAGTATCCATCATGGCTGATGCAATGCGGCGGCTGCATACGCTTGATCCGGC
TACCTGCCCATTCGACCACCAAGCGAAACATCGCATCGAGCGAGCACGTACTCGGATGGAAGCCGGTCTT
GTCGATCAGGATGATCTGGACGAAGAGCATCAGGGGCTCGCGCCAGCCGAACTGTTCGCCAGGCTCAAGG
CGAGCATGCCCGACGGCGAGGATCTCGTCGTGACCCATGGCGATGCCTGCTTGCCGAATATCATGGTGGA
AAATGGCCGCTTTTCTGGATTCATCGACTGTGGCCGGCTGGGTGTGGCGGACCGCTATCAGGACATAGCG
TTGGCTACCCGTGATATTGCTGAAGAGCTTGGCGGCGAATGGGCTGACCGCTTCCTCGTGCTTTACGGTA
TCGCCGCTCCCGATTCGCAGCGCATCGCCTTCTATCGCCTTCTTGACGAGTTCTTCTGAGCGGGACTCTG
GGGTTCGAAATGACCGACCAAGCGACGCCCAACCTGCCATCACGAGATTTCGATTCCACCGCCGCCTTCT
ATGAAAGGTTGGGCTTCGGAATCGTTTTCCGGGACGCCGGCTGGATGATCCTCCAGCGCGGGGATCTCAT
GCTGGAGTTCTTCGCCCACCCTAGGGGGAGGCTAACTGAAACACGGAAGGAGACAATACCGGAAGGAACC
CGCGCTATGACGGCAATAAAAAGACAGAATAAAACGCACGGTGTTGGGTCGTTTGTTCATAAACGCGGGG
TTCGGTCCCAGGGCTGGCACTCTGTCGATACCCCACCGAGACCCCATTGGGGCCAATACGCCCGCGTTTC
TTCCTTTTCCCCACCCCACCCCCCAAGTTCGGGTGAAGGCCCAGGGCTCGCAGCCAACGTCGGGGCGGCA
GGCCCTGCCATAGCCTCAGGTTACTCATATATACTTTAGATTGATTTAAAACTTCATTTTTAATTTAAAA
GGATCTAGGTGAAGATCCTTTTTGATAATCTCATGACCAAAATCCCTTAACGTGAGTTTTCGTTCCACTG
AGCGTCAGACCCCGTAGAAAAGATCAAAGGATCTTCTTGAGATCCTTTTTTTCTGCGCGTAATCTGCTGC
TTGCAAACAAAAAAACCACCGCTACCAGCGGTGGTTTGTTTGCCGGATCAAGAGCTACCAACTCTTTTTC
CGAAGGTAACTGGCTTCAGCAGAGCGCAGATACCAAATACTGTTCTTCTAGTGTAGCCGTAGTTAGGCCA
CCACTTCAAGAACTCTGTAGCACCGCCTACATACCTCGCTCTGCTAATCCTGTTACCAGTGGCTGCTGCC
AGTGGCGATAAGTCGTGTCTTACCGGGTTGGACTCAAGACGATAGTTACCGGATAAGGCGCAGCGGTCGG
GCTGAACGGGGGGTTCGTGCACACAGCCCAGCTTGGAGCGAACGACCTACACCGAACTGAGATACCTACA
GCGTGAGCTATGAGAAAGCGCCACGCTTCCCGAAGGGAGAAAGGCGGACAGGTATCCGGTAAGCGGCAGG
GTCGGAACAGGAGAGCGCACGAGGGAGCTTCCAGGGGGAAACGCCTGGTATCTTTATAGTCCTGTCGGGT
TTCGCCACCTCTGACTTGAGCGTCGATTTTTGTGATGCTCGTCAGGGGGGCGGAGCCTATGGAAAAACGC
CAGCAACGCGGCCTTTTTACGGTTCCTGGCCTTTTGCTGGCCTTTTGCTCACATGTTCTTTCCTGCGTTA
TCCCCTGATTCTGTGGATAACCGTATTACCGCCATGCAT
